Addgene plasmid #15274: pSH1/Sn-E-Fv'Fvls-E
Depositing lab: David Spencer. Depositing organization: Baylor College of Medicine. Publication: Improved artificial death switches based on caspases and FADD. Fan L, Freeman KW, Khan T, Pham E, Spencer DM. Hum Gene Ther. 1999 Sep 20. 10(14):2273-85. 10.1089/10430349950016924 PubMed 10515447.
Backbone
  Vector backbone: pSH1
  Backbone manufacturer: GR Crabtree lab
  Backbone size w/o insert (bp): 3500
  Vector type: Mammalian Expression
Growth in bacteria
  Bacterial resistance: Ampicillin, 100 μg/mL
  Growth temperature: 37°C
  Growth strain: DH5alpha
  Copy number: High Copy
Gene/Insert
  Gene/Insert name: FKBP12(V36)
  Species: H. sapiens (human)
  Insert size (bp): 750
  Mutation: FKBP12 F36V
  Entrez Gene: FKBP1A (a.k.a. FKBP-12, FKBP-1A, FKBP1, FKBP12, PKC12, PKCI2, PPIASE)
  Tag / fusion protein: HA epitope (C terminal on insert); HA epitope (N terminal on insert)
  Cloning method: Restriction Enzyme; 5′ cloning site NotI, SacII (not destroyed); 3′ cloning site EcoRI (not destroyed)
  Sequencing primers: 5′ gaggtgttacttctgctctaaaagc; 3′ cactgcattctagttgtggtttg
Terms and licenses: Academic/Nonprofit Terms; Industry Terms: Not Available to Industry
How to cite: pSH1/Sn-E-Fv'Fvls-E was a gift from David Spencer (Addgene plasmid # 15274 ; http://n2t.net/addgene:15274 ; RRID:Addgene_15274)
