[The description below was written by a language model from this plasmid's Addgene catalogue record and pLannotate feature annotations shown in this document.]
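Description:
pSH1/Sn-E-Fv'Fvls-E is a small mammalian expression plasmid (about 4.2 kb in the depositor's full sequence) built on the pSH1 backbone. It is propagated in E. coli as a high-copy plasmid through a ColE1/pUC-type origin and selected with ampicillin via the β-lactamase gene. Short fragments annotated as lacI, rop, bom and a tet promoter appear to be non-functional remnants of pBR322-type ancestry.

The mammalian expression unit is driven by a composite promoter. It consists of the SV40 enhancer/early promoter followed by a truncated HTLV-1 5' LTR segment and a modified SV40 intron, an arrangement that resembles the SRα-type hybrid promoter used for strong constitutive expression in mammalian cells. Downstream lie two tandem copies of human FKBP12 carrying the F36V substitution, annotated separately as DmrB and FKBP-V and together making up the roughly 750 bp insert. The catalogue lists HA epitope tags at both the N- and C-terminal ends of the insert, although the feature table does not annotate them. The annotated SV40 polyadenylation signal and an adjacent large T antigen fragment follow the insert, though both are annotated on the reverse strand. The meaning of the "Sn" prefix in the name is not explained in the record.

F36V FKBP12 binds synthetic ligands that do not bind the wild-type protein, so tandem copies act as a chemically inducible dimerization or oligomerization module. The associated publication concerns artificial death switches based on caspases and FADD. The NotI/SacII and EcoRI sites flanking the insert are preserved. This construct therefore most plausibly serves as a dimerizer-domain-only control or as a cassette for fusing signalling or pro-apoptotic proteins to the FKBP domains, though the record does not state its role explicitly.
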