Features (pLannotate 1.2.2; 14 found; start..end, strand, type, name):
      1..54      -  CDS            lacI (fragment): lac repressor; lacI; The lac repressor binds to the lac operator to inhibit transcription in E. coli. This inhibition can be relieved by adding lactose or isopropyl-β-D-thiogalactopyranoside (IPTG).
    237..825     -  rep_origin     ori: high-copy-number ColE1/pMB1/pBR322/pUC origin of replication
    996..1856    -  CDS            AmpR: β-lactamase; bla; confers resistance to ampicillin, carbenicillin, and related antibiotics
   1857..1961    -  promoter       AmpR promoter: bla
   2080..2104    +  promoter       tet promoter (fragment): E. coli promoter for tetracycline efflux protein gene
   2114..2443    +  promoter       SV40 promoter: SV40 enhancer and early promoter
   2460..2729    +  LTR            5' LTR (truncated): truncated 5' long terminal repeat (LTR) from human T-cell leukemia virus (HTLV) type 1
   2774..2867    +  intron         SV40 intron: modified SV40 intron with splice donor and acceptor sites
   2989..3308    +  CDS            DmrB (fragment): F36V mutant of FK506-binding protein FKBP12 binds synthetic ligands that do not bind wild-type FKBP
   3315..3637    +  CDS            FKBP-V (fragment): F36V mutant of FK506-binding protein FKBP12 binds synthetic ligands that do not bind wild-type FKBP
   3718..3852    -  polyA_signal   SV40 poly(A) signal: SV40 polyadenylation signal
   3875..3958    -  CDS            large T antigen (fragment): large T antigen from SV40 (simian virus 40)
   3959..3998    +  CDS            rop (fragment): Rop protein, which maintains plasmids at low copy number; rop
   4100..4190    +  misc_feature   bom (fragment): basis of mobility region from pBR322
>Addgene plasmid #15274 | pSH1/Sn-E-Fv'Fvls-E | depositor full sequence | sequence record 8237 | Author sequence
CTGCATTAATGAATCGGCCAACGCGCGGGGAGAGGCGGTTTGCGTATTGGGCGCTCTTCCGCTTCCTCGC
TCACTGACTCGCTGCGCTCGGTCGTTCGGCTGCGGCGAGCGGTATCAGCTCACTCAAAGGCGGTAATACG
GTTATCCACAGAATCAGGGGATAACGCAGGAAAGAACATGTGAGCAAAAGGCCAGCAAAAGGCCAGGAAC
CGTAAAAAGGCCGCGTTGCTGGCGTTTTTCCATAGGCTCCGCCCCCCTGACGAGCATCACAAAAATCGAC
GCTCAAGTCAGAGGTGGCGAAACCCGACAGGACTATAAAGATACCAGGCGTTTCCCCCTGGAAGCTCCCT
CGTGCGCTCTCCTGTTCCGACCCTGCCGCTTACCGGATACCTGTCCGCCTTTCTCCCTTCGGGAAGCGTG
GCGCTTTCTCATAGCTCACGCTGTAGGTATCTCAGTTCGGTGTAGGTCGTTCGCTCCAAGCTGGGCTGTG
TGCACGAACCCCCCGTTCAGCCCGACCGCTGCGCCTTATCCGGTAACTATCGTCTTGAGTCCAACCCGGT
AAGACACGACTTATCGCCACTGGCAGCAGCCACTGGTAACAGGATTAGCAGAGCGAGGTATGTAGGCGGT
GCTACAGAGTTCTTGAAGTGGTGGCCTAACTACGGCTACACTAGAAGGACAGTATTTGGTATCTGCGCTC
TGCTGAAGCCAGTTACCTTCGGAAAAAGAGTTGGTAGCTCTTGATCCGGCAAACAAACCACCGCTGGTAG
CGGTGGTTTTTTTGTTTGCAAGCAGCAGATTACGCGCAGAAAAAAAGGATCTCAAGAAGATCCTTTGATC
TTTTCTACGGGGTCTGACGCTCAGTGGAACGAAAACTCACGTTAAGGGATTTTGGTCATGAGATTATCAA
AAAGGATCTTCACCTAGATCCTTTTAAATTAAAAATGAAGTTTTAAATCAATCTAAAGTATATATGAGTA
AACTTGGTCTGACAGTTACCAATGCTTAATCAGTGAGGCACCTATCTCAGCGATCTGTCTATTTCGTTCA
TCCATAGTTGCCTGACTCCCCGTCGTGTAGATAACTACGATACGGGAGGGCTTACCATCTGGCCCCAGTG
CTGCAATGATACCGCGAGACCCACGCTCACCGGCTCCAGATTTATCAGCAATAAACCAGCCAGCCGGAAG
GGCCGAGCGCAGAAGTGGTCCTGCAACTTTATCCGCCTCCATCCAGTCTATTAATTGTTGCCGGGAAGCT
AGAGTAAGTAGTTCGCCAGTTAATAGTTTGCGCAACGTTGTTGCCATTGCTACAGGCATCGTGGTGTCAC
GCTCGTCGTTTGGTATGGCTTCATTCAGCTCCGGTTCCCAACGATCAAGGCGAGTTACATGATCCCCCAT
GTTGTGCAAAAAAGCGGTTAGCTCCTTCGGTCCTCCGATCGTTGTCAGAAGTAAGTTGGCCGCAGTGTTA
TCACTCATGGTTATGGCAGCACTGCATAATTCTCTTACTGTCATGCCATCCGTAAGATGCTTTTCTGTGA
CTGGTGAGTACTCAACCAAGTCATTCTGAGAATAGTGTATGCGGCGACCGAGTTGCTCTTGCCCGGCGTC
AATACGGGATAATACCGCGCCACATAGCAGAACTTTAAAAGTGCTCATCATTGGAAAACGTTCTTCGGGG
CGAAAACTCTCAAGGATCTTACCGCTGTTGAGATCCAGTTCGATGTAACCCACTCGTGCACCCAACTGAT
CTTCAGCATCTTTTACTTTCACCAGCGTTTCTGGGTGAGCAAAAACAGGAAGGCAAAATGCCGCAAAAAA
GGGAATAAGGGCGACACGGAAATGTTGAATACTCATACTCTTCCTTTTTCAATATTATTGAAGCATTTAT
CAGGGTTATTGTCTCATGAGCGGATACATATTTGAATGTATTTAGAAAAATAAACAAATAGGGGTTCCGC
GCACATTTCCCCGAAAAGTGCCACCTGACGTCTAAGAAACCATTATTATCATGACATTAACCTATAAAAA
TAGGCGTATCACGAGGCCCTTTCGTCTTCAAGGTCGATCGACCTCATGTTTGACAGCTTATCATCGATAA
GCTTCTGTGGAATGTGTGTCAGTTAGGGTGTGGAAAGTCCCCAGGCTCCCCAGCAGGCAGAAGTATGCAA
AGCATGCATCTCAATTAGTCAGCAACCAGGTGTGGAAAGTCCCCAGGCTCCCCAGCAGGCAGAAGTATGC
AAAGCATGCATCTCAATTAGTCAGCAACCATAGTCCCGCCCCTAACTCCGCCCATCCCGCCCCTAACTCC
GCCCAGTTCCGCCCATTCTCCGCCCCATGGCTGACTAATTTTTTTTATTTATGCAGAGGCCGAGGCCGCC
TCGGCCTCTGAGCTATTCCAGAAGTAGTGAGGAGGCTTTTTTGGAGGCCTAGGCTTTTGCAAAAAGCTCC
TCCGATCGAGGGGCTCGCATCTCTCCTTCACGCGCCCGCCGCCCTACCTGAGGCCGCCATCCAACGCCGG
TTGAGTCGCGTTCTGCCGCCTCCCGCCTGTGGTGCCTCCTGAACTGCGTCCGCCGTCTAGGTAAGTTTAA
AGCTCAGGTCGAGACCGGGCCTTTGTCCGGCGCTCCCTTGGAGCCTACCTAGACTCAGCCGGCTCTCCAC
GCTTTGCCTGACCCTGCTTGCTCAACTCTACGTCTTTGTTTCGTTTTCTGTTCTGCGCCGTTACAGATCC
AAGCTGCCTCGATCGAGGAACTGAAAAACCAGAAAGTTAACTGGTAAGTTTAGTCTTTTTGTCTTTTATT
TCAGGTCCCGGATCCGGTGGTGCAAATCAAAGAACTGCTCCTCAGTGGATGTTGCCTTTACTTCTAGGCC
TGTACGGAGGTGTTACTTCTGCTCTAAAAGCTGCTCTAGCCCTCGATCGAGGGCTAGAGCGGCCGCGGCC
ACCATGGGACTCGACTATCCGTACGACGTCCCAGACTACGCACTCGAGGGCGTCCAAGTCGAAACCATTA
GTCCCGGCGATGGCAGAACATTTCCTAAAAGGGGACAAACATGTGTCGTCCATTATACAGGCATGTTGGA
GGACGGCAAAAAGGTGGACAGTAGTAGAGATCGCAATAAACCTTTCAAATTCATGTTGGGAAAACAAGAA
GTCATTAGGGGATGGGAGGAGGGCGTGGCTCAAATGTCCGTCGGCCAACGCGCTAAGCTCACCATCAGCC
CCGACTACGCATACGGCGCTACCGGACATCCCGGAATTATTCCCCCTCACGCTACCTTGGTGTTTGACGT
CGAACTGTTGAAGCTCGAAGTCGAGGGAGTGCAGGTGGAAACCATCTCCCCAGGAGACGGGCGCACCTTC
CCCAAGCGCGGCCAGACCTGCGTGGTGCACTACACCGGGATGCTTGAAGATGGAAAGAAAGTTGATTCCT
CCCGGGACAGAAACAAGCCCTTTAAGTTTATGCTAGGCAAGCAGGAGGTGATCCGAGGCTGGGAAGAAGG
GGTTGCCCAGATGAGTGTGGGTCAGAGAGCCAAACTGACTATATCTCCAGATTATGCCTATGGTGCCACT
GGGCACCCAGGCATCATCCCACCACATGCCACTCTCGTCTTCGATGTGGAGCTTCTAAAACTGGAATCTG
GCGGTGGATCCGGAGTCGACTATCCGTACGACGTACCAGACTACGCACTCGACTAAGAATTCCTGATTGA
TTGACCGGATCCAGACATGATAAGATACATTGATGAGTTTGGACAAACCACAACTAGAATGCAGTGAAAA
AAATGCTTTATTTGTGAAATTTGTGATGCTATTGCTTTATTTGTAACCATTATAAGCTGCAATAAACAAG
TTAACAACAACAATTGCATTCATTTTATGTTTCAGGTTCAGGGGGAGGTGTGGGAGGTTTTTTAAAGCAA
GTAAAACCTCTACAAATGTGGTATGGCTGATTATGATCCTGCCTCGCGCGTTTCGGTGATGACGGTGAAA
ACCTCTGACACATGCAGCTCCCGGAGACGGTCACAGCTTGTCTGTAAGCGGATGCCGGGAGCAGACAAGC
CCGTCAGGGCGCGTCAGCGGGTGTTGGCGGGTGTCGGGGCGCAGCCATGACCCAGTCACGTAGCGATAGC
GGAGTGTATACTGGCTTAACTATGCGGCATCAGAGCAGATTGTACTGAGAGTGCACCATA
