>Addgene plasmid #15274 | pSH1/Sn-E-Fv'Fvls-E | addgene partial sequence | sequence record 21716 | EBV-rev 5'-GTGGTTTGTCCAAACTCATC-3'
GNTNNGNNGGATCGGTCATCAATCAGGAATTCTTAGTCGAGTGCGTAGTCTGGTACGTCGTACGGATAGT
CGACTCCGGATCCACCGCCAGATTCCAGTTTTAGAAGCTCCACATCGAAGACGAGAGTGGCATGTGGTGG
GATGATGCCTGGGTGCCCAGTGGCACCATAGGCATAATCTGGAGATATAGTCAGTTTGGCTCTCTGACCC
ACACTCATCTGGGCAACCCCTTCTTCCCAGCCTCGGATCACCTCCTGCTTGCCTAGCATAAACTTAAAGG
GCTTGTTTCTGTCCCGGGAGGAATCAACTTTCTTTCCATCTTCAAGCATCCCGGTGTAGTGCACCACGCA
GGTCTGGCCGCGCTTGGGGAAGGTGCGCCCGTCTCCTGGGGAGATAGTCTCCACCTGCACTCCCTCGACT
TCGAGCTTCAACAGTTCGACGTCAAACACCAAGGTAGCGTGAGGGGGAATAATTCCGGGATGTCCGGTAG
CGCCGTATGCGTAGTCGGGGCTGATGGTGAGCTTAGCGCGTTGGCCGACGGACATTTGAGCCACGCCCTC
CTCCCATCCCCTAATGACTTCTTGTTTTCCCAACATGAATTTGAAAGGTTTATTGCGATCTCTACTANCT
NCNNNTTTTTTNNCGCCTCANNAAANGCGCCTGTATAATGAACGACACATGTTTGTCCCCTTTTAGGAAA
TGTTCTGCCATCGCCGGGACTAATGGTTNCNATTGAAACCCCCTCGAGTGCGTAGTCTGGAANTCGTACG
ANATCNATCCATGGNGCCGNGCCGCTTANCNNNATGAGGTAAAACCTTTNANNAAAAANCTNCNANGNCT
AAAAANGCANNCNNGGGAATTTTTTT
